Addgene plasmid #198765: pCAG-FLAG-IRES-Blasticidin-hOCT4 S236D
Purpose: expression of hOCT4 mutants
Depositing lab: Hyonchol Jang. Depositing organization: National Cancer Center (KR). Publication: Phosphorylation of OCT4 Serine 236 Inhibits Germ Cell Tumor Growth by Inducing Differentiation. Kim DK, Song B, Han S, Jang H, Bae SH, Kim HY, Lee SH, Lee S, Kim JK, Kim HS, Hong KM, Lee BI, Youn HD, Kim SY, Kang SW, Jang H. Cancers (Basel). 2020 Sep 11;12(9):2601. doi: 10.3390/cancers12092601. PubMed 32932964.
Backbone
  Vector backbone: pCAG-FLAG-IRES-Blasticidin
  Vector type: Mammalian Expression
Growth in bacteria
  Bacterial resistance: Ampicillin, 100 μg/mL
  Growth temperature: 37°C
  Growth strain: DH5alpha
  Copy number: High Copy
Gene/Insert
  Gene/Insert name: hOCT4 236D
  Species: H. sapiens (human)
  Mutation: S236D
  Entrez Gene: POU5F1 (a.k.a. OCT3, OCT4, OCT4Borf1, OTF-3, OTF3, OTF4, Oct-3, Oct-4, Oct3/4)
  Tag / fusion protein: FLAG (N terminal on backbone)
  Cloning method: Restriction Enzyme; 5′ cloning site unknown (unknown if destroyed)
Terms and licenses: Academic/Nonprofit Terms; Industry Terms: Not Available to Industry
How to cite: pCAG-FLAG-IRES-Blasticidin-hOCT4 S236D was a gift from Hyonchol Jang (Addgene plasmid # 198765 ; http://n2t.net/addgene:198765 ; RRID:Addgene_198765)
