[The description below was written by a language model from this plasmid's Addgene catalogue record and pLannotate feature annotations shown in this document.]
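Description:
pCAG-FLAG-IRES-Blasticidin-hOCT4 S236D is a mammalian expression plasmid of about 7.4 kb that produces an N-terminally FLAG-tagged human OCT4 (POU5F1) carrying a serine-to-aspartate substitution at residue 236. Given the associated work on OCT4 serine 236 phosphorylation, this acidic substitution is presumably intended as a phosphomimetic. The plasmid is maintained in E. coli through a high-copy ColE1/pUC-type origin and selected with ampicillin via the β-lactamase gene.

Expression is driven by the composite CAG promoter, annotated here as the CMV immediate-early enhancer, the chicken β-actin promoter and a chimeric chicken β-actin/rabbit β-globin intron, which gives strong constitutive transcription in many mammalian cell types. Directly downstream lies a short FLAG epitope (detected as a fragment of a 3xFLAG annotation), followed by the POU5F1 coding sequence. An EMCV IRES then allows translation of blasticidin S deaminase from the same transcript, so blasticidin resistance is coupled to expression of the OCT4 mutant, which helps in selecting stably expressing cells. The bicistronic message ends at a bovine growth hormone polyadenylation signal.

A single loxP site sits between the resistance gene and the poly(A) signal. With no partner site annotated, it appears to be a backbone remnant rather than a functional recombination cassette. The backbone also carries an SV40 origin, which permits episomal replication in cells expressing large T antigen, along with SV40 poly(A) signals and lac-derived remnants. The stated purpose is expression of hOCT4 mutants, consistent with studying how modification at serine 236 affects OCT4 function in germ cell tumour growth and differentiation.
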