Features (pLannotate 1.2.2; 23 found; start..end, strand, type, name):
    576..710     +  polyA_signal   SV40 poly(A) signal: SV40 polyadenylation signal
    724..1103    +  enhancer       CMV enhancer: human cytomegalovirus immediate early enhancer
   1105..1382    +  promoter       chicken β-actin promoter: No description available
   1383..2399    +  intron         chimeric intron: chimera between introns from chicken β-actin and rabbit β-globin
   2463..2491    +  CDS            3xFLAG (fragment): three tandem FLAG® epitope tags
   2493..3572    +  CDS            POU5F1: PO5F1_HUMAN - Also known as OCT3, OCT4, OTF3. Experimental evidence at protein level: Swiss-Prot protein existence level 1. Transcription factor that binds to the octamer motif (5'- ATTTGCAT-3'). Forms a trimeric complex with SOX2 or SOX15 on DNA and controls the expression of a number of genes involved in embryonic development such as YES1, FGF4, UTF1 and ZFP206. Critical for early embryogenesis and for embryonic stem cell pluripotency. From Homo sapiens (Human).
   3702..4164    +  misc_feature   IRES: internal ribosome entry site (IRES) of the encephalomyocarditis virus (EMCV)
   4166..4564    +  CDS            BSD: blasticidin S deaminase; Aspergillus terreus BSD; confers resistance to blasticidin
   4584..4617    +  protein_bind   loxP: Cre-mediated recombination occurs in the 8-bp core sequence (GCATACAT). Cre recombinase
   4650..4672    +  misc_feature   MCS (fragment): pBluescript multiple cloning site
   4700..4924    +  polyA_signal   bGH poly(A) signal: bovine growth hormone polyadenylation signal
   4928..4944    +  promoter       SV40 promoter (fragment): SV40 enhancer and early promoter
   4995..5011    -  protein_bind   lac operator: The lac repressor binds to the lac operator to inhibit transcription in E. coli. This inhibition can be relieved by adding lactose or isopropyl-β-D-thiogalactopyranoside (IPTG). lac repressor encoded by lacI
   5019..5049    -  promoter       lac promoter: promoter for the E. coli lac operon
   5064..5085    -  protein_bind   CAP binding site: CAP binding activates transcription in the presence of cAMP. E. coli catabolite activator protein
   5098..5137    -  CDS            lacI (fragment): lac repressor; lacI; The lac repressor binds to the lac operator to inhibit transcription in E. coli. This inhibition can be relieved by adding lactose or isopropyl-β-D-thiogalactopyranoside (IPTG).
   5144..5166    +  promoter       SV40 promoter (fragment): SV40 enhancer and early promoter
   5190..5325    +  rep_origin     SV40 ori: SV40 origin of replication
   5345..5479    +  polyA_signal   SV40 poly(A) signal: SV40 polyadenylation signal
   5481..5535    -  CDS            lacI (fragment): lac repressor; lacI; The lac repressor binds to the lac operator to inhibit transcription in E. coli. This inhibition can be relieved by adding lactose or isopropyl-β-D-thiogalactopyranoside (IPTG).
   5718..6306    -  rep_origin     ori: high-copy-number ColE1/pMB1/pBR322/pUC origin of replication
   6477..7337    -  CDS            AmpR: β-lactamase; bla; confers resistance to ampicillin, carbenicillin, and related antibiotics
   7338..7354    -  promoter       AmpR promoter (fragment): bla
>Addgene plasmid #198765 | pCAG-FLAG-IRES-Blasticidin-hOCT4 S236D | addgene full sequence | sequence record 390732 | Addgene NGS Result
GACCGCTTTGGAAAAACAAAGACTGTATTTCCTGGAAATTAATGTTTATTCAATAAACTGTGTATTCAGC
TATATTCACATAGTGGTGAGGCTGAAATGAGGCGGGAAGAGGCGGTTGGGGCTTAATTATATCAATTTGG
GTGGCCCCACAGCGCCTCCAAGGCGCCAGTCCTGTTTTGACAAGTTGCCTCTGGAAGCCTCTCTTCTTTT
TCTCCAGAGTAAGCGGAGGCCAGGGGCCCCCGGCCTCTGCTTAATACTAAAAAAAACAGCTGTTGTCATA
GTAATGATTGGGTGGAAACATTCCAGGCCTGGGTGGAGAGGCTTTTTGCTTCCTCTTGCAAAACCACACT
GACATTCCAGGCCTGGGTGGAGAGGCTTTTTGCTTCCTCTTGCAAAACCACACTGCCCTCTGGAGGGCAG
TTGCCTAGCAACTAATTAAAAGAGGATGTCGCACGGCCAGCTGCGGTCAGTTAGTCACTTCCTGCTTAAC
TGACTTGACATTTTCTATTTTAAGAGTCGGGAGGAAAATTACTGTGTTGGAGGCCCTCCGCCATCTTCTG
AAGCTGAATCGAATTAACTTGTTTATTGCAGCTTATAATGGTTACAAATAAAGCAATAGCATCACAAATT
TCACAAATAAAGCATTTTTTTCACTGCATTCTAGTTGTGGTTTGTCCAAACTCATCAATGTATCTTATCA
TGTCTGGATCTGATATCATCGTCGACATTGATTATTGACTAGTTATTAATAGTAATCAATTACGGGGTCA
TTAGTTCATAGCCCATATATGGAGTTCCGCGTTACATAACTTACGGTAAATGGCCCGCCTGGCTGACCGC
CCAACGACCCCCGCCCATTGACGTCAATAATGACGTATGTTCCCATAGTAACGCCAATAGGGACTTTCCA
TTGACGTCAATGGGTGGAGTATTTACGGTAAACTGCCCACTTGGCAGTACATCAAGTGTATCATATGCCA
AGTACGCCCCCTATTGACGTCAATGACGGTAAATGGCCCGCCTGGCATTATGCCCAGTACATGACCTTAT
GGGACTTTCCTACTTGGCAGTACATCTACGTATTAGTCATCGCTATTACCATGGTCGAGGTGAGCCCCAC
GTTCTGCTTCACTCTCCCCATCTCCCCCCCCTCCCCACCCCCAATTTTGTATTTATTTATTTTTTAATTA
TTTTGTGCAGCGATGGGGGCGGGGGGGGGGGGGGGGCGCGCGCCAGGGGGGGGGGGGGGGGGGGGGGGGG
GGGGSGGGGSGAGGSGGAGAGGTGCGGCGGCAGCCAATCAGAGCGGCGCGCTCCGAAAGTTTCCTTTTAT
GGCGAGGCGGCGGCGGCGGCGGCCCTATAAAAAGCGAAGCGCGCGGCGGGCGGGAGTCGCTGCGCGCTGC
CTTCGCCCCGTGCCCCGCTCCGCCGCCGCCTCGCGCCGCCCGCCCCGGCTCTGACTGACCGCGTTACTCC
CACAGGTGAGCGGGCGGGACGGCCCTTCTCCTCCGGGCTGTAATTAGCGCTTGGTTTAATGACGGCTTGT
TTCTTTTCTGTGGCTGCGTGAAAGCCTTGAGGGGCTCCGGGAGGGCCCTTTGTGCGGGGGGAGCGGCTCG
GGGGGTGCGTGCGTGTGTGTGTGCGTGGGGAGCGCCGCGTGCGGCTCCGCGCTGCCCGGCGGCTGTGAGC
GCTGCGGGCGCGGCGCGGGGCTTTGTGCGCTCCGCAGTGTGCGCGAGGGGAGCGCGGCCGGGGGCGGTGC
CCCGCGGTGCGGGGGGGGCTGCGAGGGGAACAAAGGCTGCGTGCGGGGTGTGTGCGTGGGGGGGTGAGCA
GGGGGTGTGGGCGCGTCGGTCGGGCTGCAACCCCCCCTGCACCCCCCTCCCCGAGTTGCTGAGCACGGCC
CGGCTTCGGGTGCGGGGCTCCGTACGGGGCGTGGCGCGGGGCTCGCCGTGCCGGGCGGGGGGTGGCGGCA
GGTGGGGGTGCCGGGCGGGGCGGGGCCGCCTCGGGCCGGGGRGGGCTCGGGGGRGGGGCGCGGCGGCCCC
CGGAGCGCCGGCGGCTGTCGAGGCGCGGCGAGCCGCAGCCATTGCCTTTTATGGTAATCGTGCGAGAGGG
CGCAGGGACTTCCTTTGTCCCAAATCTGTGCGGAGCCGAAATCTGGGAGGCGCCGCCGCACCCCCTCTAG
CGGGCGCGGGGCGAAGCGGTGCGGCGCCGGCAGGAAGGAAATGGGCGGGGAGGGCCTTCGTGCGTCGCCG
CGCCGCCGTCCCCTTCTCCCTCTCCAGCCTCGGGGCTGTCCGCGGGGGGACGGCTGCCTTCGGGGGGGAC
GGGGCAGGGCGGGGTTCGGCTTCTGGCGTGTGACCGGCGGCTCTAGAGCCTCTGCTAACCATGTTCATGC
CTTCTTCTTTTTCCTACAGCTCCTGGGCAACGTGCTGGTTATTGTGCTGTCTCATCATTTTGGCAAAGAA
TTAGCCACCATGGATTACAAGGATGACGACGATAAGCTCGACATGGCGGGACACCTGGCTTCGGATTTCG
CCTTCTCGCCCCCTCCAGGTGGTGGAGGTGATGGGCCAGGGGGGCCGGAGCCGGGCTGGGTTGATCCTCG
GACCTGGCTAAGCTTCCAAGGCCCTCCTGGAGGGCCAGGAATCGGGCCGGGGGTTGGGCCAGGCTCTGAG
GTGTGGGGGATTCCCCCATGCCCCCCGCCGTATGAGTTCTGTGGGGGGATGGCGTACTGTGGGCCCCAGG
TTGGAGTGGGGCTAGTGCCCCAAGGCGGCTTGGAGACCTCTCAGCCTGAGGGTGAAGCAGGAGTCGGGGT
GGAGAGCAACTCCGATGGGGCCTCCCCGGAGCCCTGCACCGTCACCCCTGGTGCCGTGAAGCTGGAGAAG
GAGAAGCTGGAGCAAAACCCGGAGGAGTCCCAGGACATCAAAGCTCTGCAGAAAGAACTCGAGCAATTTG
CCAAGCTCCTGAAGCAGAAGAGGATCACCCTGGGATATACACAGGCCGATGTGGGGCTCACCCTGGGGGT
TCTATTTGGGAAGGTATTCAGCCAAACGACCATCTGCCGCTTTGAGGCTCTGCAGCTTAGCTTCAAGAAC
ATGTGTAAGCTGCGGCCCTTGCTGCAGAAGTGGGTGGAGGAAGCTGACAACAATGAAAATCTTCAGGAGA
TATGCAAAGCAGAAACCCTCGTGCAGGCCCGAAAGAGAAAGCGAACCGACATCGAGAACCGAGTGAGAGG
CAACCTGGAGAATTTGTTCCTGCAGTGCCCGAAACCCACACTGCAGCAGATCAGCCACATCGCCCAGCAG
CTTGGGCTCGAGAAGGATGTGGTCCGAGTGTGGTTCTGTAACCGGCGCCAGAAGGGCAAGCGATCAAGCA
GCGACTATGCACAACGAGAGGATTTTGAGGCTGCTGGGTCTCCTTTCTCAGGGGGACCAGTGTCCTTTCC
TCTGGCCCCAGGGCCCCATTTTGGTACCCCAGGCTATGGGAGCCCTCACTTCACTGCACTGTACTCCTCG
GTCCCTTTCCCTGAGGGGGAAGCCTTTCCCCCTGTCTCTGTCACCACTCTGGGCTCTCCCATGCATTCAA
ACTGAGAATTCCGCCCCCCCCCCCTCTCCCTCCCCCCCCCCTAACGTTACTGGCCGAAGCCGCTTGGAAT
AAGGCCGGTGTGCGTTTGTCTATATGTTATTTTCCACCATATTGCCGTCTTTTGGCAATGTGAGGGCCCG
GAAACCTGGCCCTGTCTTCTTGACGAGCATTCCTAGGGGTCTTTCCCCTCTCGCCAAAGGAATGCAAGGT
CTGTTGAATGTCGTGAAGGAAGCAGTTCCTCTGGAAGCTTCTTGAAGACAAACAACGTCTGTAGCGACCC
TTTGCAGGCAGCGGAACCCCCCACCTGGCGACAGGTGCCTCTGCGGCCAAAAGCCACGTGTATAAGATAC
ACCTGCAAAGGCGGCACAACCCCAGTGCCACGTTGTGAGTTGGATAGTTGTGGAAAGAGTCAAATGGCTC
TCCTCAAGCGTATTCAACAAGGGGCTGAAGGATGCCCAGAAGGTACCCCATTGTATGGGATCTGATCTGG
GGCCTCGGTGCACATGCTTTACATGTGTTTAGTCGAGGTTAAAAAAACGTCTAGGCCCCCCGAACCACGG
GGACGTGGTTTTCCTTTGAAAAACACGATGATAATATGGCCAAGCCTTTGTCTCAAGAAGAATCCACCCT
CATTGAAAGAGCAACGGCTACAATCAACAGCATCCCCATCTCTGAAGACTACAGCGTCGCCAGCGCAGCT
CTCTCTAGCGACGGCCGCATCTTCACTGGTGTCAATGTATATCATTTTACTGGGGGACCTTGTGCAGAAC
TCGTGGTGCTGGGCACTGCTGCTGCTGCGGCAGCTGGCAACCTGACTTGTATCGTCGCGATCGGAAATGA
GAACAGGGGCATCTTGAGCCCCTGCGGACGGTGCCGACAGGTGCTTCTCGATCTGCATCCTGGGATCAAA
GCCATAGTGAAGGACAGTGATGGACAGCCGACGGCAGTTGGGATTCGTGAATTGCTGCCCTCTGGTTATG
TGTGGGAGGGCTAAGAGCTCGTCGAGGGACCTAATAACTTCGTATAGCATACATTATACGAAGTTATACA
TGTTTAAGGGTTCCGGTTCCACTAGGTACAATTCGATATCAAGCTTATCGATGATCTAGAGCTCGCTGAT
CAGCCTCGACTGTGCCTTCTAGTTGCCAGCCATCTGTTGTTTGCCCCTCCCCCGTGCCTTCCTTGACCCT
GGAAGGTGCCACTCCCACTGTCCTTTCCTAATAAAATGAGGAAATTGCATCGCATTGTCTGAGTAGGTGT
CATTCTATTCTGGGGGGTGGGGTGGGGCAGGACAGCAAGGGGGAGGATTGGGAAGACAATAGCAGGCATG
CTGGGGATGCGGTGGGCTCTATGGCTTCTGAGGCGGAAAGAACCTGCAGCCCAAGCTTGGCGTAATCATG
GTCATAGCTGTTTCCTGTGTGAAATTGTTATCCGCTCACAATTCCACACAACATACGAGCCGGAAGCATA
AAGTGTAAAGCCTGGGGTGCCTAATGAGTGAGCTAACTCACATTAATTGCGTTGCGCTCACTGCCCGCTT
TCCAGTCGGGAAACCTGTCGTGCCAGCGGATCCGCATCTCAATTAGTCAGCAACCATAGTCCCGCCCCTA
ACTCCGCCCATCCCGCCCCTAACTCCGCCCAGTTCCGCCCATTCTCCGCCCCATGGCTGACTAATTTTTT
TTATTTATGCAGAGGCCGAGGCCGCCTCGGCCTCTGAGCTATTCCAGAAGTAGTGAGGAGGCTTTTTTGG
AGGCCTAGGCTTTTGCAAAAAGCTAACTTGTTTATTGCAGCTTATAATGGTTACAAATAAAGCAATAGCA
TCACAAATTTCACAAATAAAGCATTTTTTTCACTGCATTCTAGTTGTGGTTTGTCCAAACTCATCAATGT
ATCTTATCATGTCTGGATCCGCTGCATTAATGAATCGGCCAACGCGCGGGGAGAGGCGGTTTGCGTATTG
GGCGCTCTTCCGCTTCCTCGCTCACTGACTCGCTGCGCTCGGTCGTTCGGCTGCGGCGAGCGGTATCAGC
TCACTCAAAGGCGGTAATACGGTTATCCACAGAATCAGGGGATAACGCAGGAAAGAACATGTGAGCAAAA
GGCCAGCAAAAGGCCAGGAACCGTAAAAAGGCCGCGTTGCTGGCGTTTTTCCATAGGCTCCGCCCCCCTG
ACGAGCATCACAAAAATCGACGCTCAAGTCAGAGGTGGCGAAACCCGACAGGACTATAAAGATACCAGGC
GTTTCCCCCTGGAAGCTCCCTCGTGCGCTCTCCTGTTCCGACCCTGCCGCTTACCGGATACCTGTCCGCC
TTTCTCCCTTCGGGAAGCGTGGCGCTTTCTCATAGCTCACGCTGTAGGTATCTCAGTTCGGTGTAGGTCG
TTCGCTCCAAGCTGGGCTGTGTGCACGAACCCCCCGTTCAGCCCGACCGCTGCGCCTTATCCGGTAACTA
TCGTCTTGAGTCCAACCCGGTAAGACACGACTTATCGCCACTGGCAGCAGCCACTGGTAACAGGATTAGC
AGAGCGAGGTATGTAGGCGGTGCTACAGAGTTCTTGAAGTGGTGGCCTAACTACGGCTACACTAGAAGAA
CAGTATTTGGTATCTGCGCTCTGCTGAAGCCAGTTACCTTCGGAAAAAGAGTTGGTAGCTCTTGATCCGG
CAAACAAACCACCGCTGGTAGCGGTGGTTTTTTTGTTTGCAAGCAGCAGATTACGCGCAGAAAAAAAGGA
TCTCAAGAAGATCCTTTGATCTTTTCTACGGGGTCTGACGCTCAGTGGAACGAAAACTCACGTTAAGGGA
TTTTGGTCATGAGATTATCAAAAAGGATCTTCACCTAGATCCTTTTAAATTAAAAATGAAGTTTTAAATC
AATCTAAAGTATATATGAGTAAACTTGGTCTGACAGTTACCAATGCTTAATCAGTGAGGCACCTATCTCA
GCGATCTGTCTATTTCGTTCATCCATAGTTGCCTGACTCCCCGTCGTGTAGATAACTACGATACGGGAGG
GCTTACCATCTGGCCCCAGTGCTGCAATGATACCGCGAGACCCACGCTCACCGGCTCCAGATTTATCAGC
AATAAACCAGCCAGCCGGAAGGGCCGAGCGCAGAAGTGGTCCTGCAACTTTATCCGCCTCCATCCAGTCT
ATTAATTGTTGCCGGGAAGCTAGAGTAAGTAGTTCGCCAGTTAATAGTTTGCGCAACGTTGTTGCCATTG
CTACAGGCATCGTGGTGTCACGCTCGTCGTTTGGTATGGCTTCATTCAGCTCCGGTTCCCAACGATCAAG
GCGAGTTACATGATCCCCCATGTTGTGCAAAAAAGCGGTTAGCTCCTTCGGTCCTCCGATCGTTGTCAGA
AGTAAGTTGGCCGCAGTGTTATCACTCATGGTTATGGCAGCACTGCATAATTCTCTTACTGTCATGCCAT
CCGTAAGATGCTTTTCTGTGACTGGTGAGTACTCAACCAAGTCATTCTGAGAATAGTGTATGCGGCGACC
GAGTTGCTCTTGCCCGGCGTCAATACGGGATAATACCGCGCCACATAGCAGAACTTTAAAAGTGCTCATC
ATTGGAAAACGTTCTTCGGGGCGAAAACTCTCAAGGATCTTACCGCTGTTGAGATCCAGTTCGATGTAAC
CCACTCGTGCACCCAACTGATCTTCAGCATCTTTTACTTTCACCAGCGTTTCTGGGTGAGCAAAAACAGG
AAGGCAAAATGCCGCAAAAAAGGGAATAAGGGCGACACGGAAATGTTGAATACTCATACTCTTCCTTTTT
CAAT
